>Addgene plasmid #140732 | FUG-Pten | addgene full sequence | sequence record 317246 | Addgene NGS Result
GACATTGATTATTGACTAGTTATTAATAGTAATCAATTACGGGGTCATTAGTTCATAGCCCATATATGGA
GTTCCGCGTTACATAACTTACGGTAAATGGCCCGCCTGGCTGACCGCCCAACGACCCCCGCCCATTGACG
TCAATAATGACGTATGTTCCCATAGTAACGCCAATAGGGACTTTCCATTGACGTCAATGGGTGGAGTATT
TACGGTAAACTGCCCACTTGGCAGTACATCAAGTGTATCATATGCCAAGTACGCCCCCTATTGACGTCAA
TGACGGTAAATGGCCCGCCTGGCATTATGCCCAGTACATGACCTTATGGGACTTTCCTACTTGGCAGTAC
ATCTACGTATTAGTCATCGCTATTACCATGGTGATGCGGTTTTGGCAGTACATCAATGGGCGTGGATAGC
GGTTTGACTCACGGGGATTTCCAAGTCTCCACCCCATTGACGTCAATGGGAGTTTGTTTTGGCACCAAAA
TCAACGGGACTTTCCAAAATGTCGTAACAACTCCGCCCCATTGACGCAAATGGGCGGTAGGCGTGTACGG
TGGGAGGTCTATATAAGCAGCGCGTTTTGCCTGTACTGGGTCTCTCTGGTTAGACCAGATCTGAGCCTGG
GAGCTCTCTGGCTAACTAGGGAACCCACTGCTTAAGCCTCAATAAAGCTTGCCTTGAGTGCTTCAAGTAG
TGTGTGCCCGTCTGTTGTGTGACTCTGGTAACTAGAGATCCCTCAGACCCTTTTAGTCAGTGTGGAAAAT
CTCTAGCAGTGGCGCCCGAACAGGGACTTGAAAGCGAAAGGGAAACCAGAGGAGCTCTCTCGACGCAGGA
CTCGGCTTGCTGAAGCGCGCACGGCAAGAGGCGAGGGGCGGCGACTGGTGAGTACGCCAAAAATTTTGAC
TAGCGGAGGCTAGAAGGAGAGAGATGGGTGCGAGAGCGTCAGTATTAAGCGGGGGAGAATTAGATCGCGA
TGGGAAAAAATTCGGTTAAGGCCAGGGGGAAAGAAAAAATATAAATTAAAACATATAGTATGGGCAAGCA
GGGAGCTAGAACGATTCGCAGTTAATCCTGGCCTGTTAGAAACATCAGAAGGCTGTAGACAAATACTGGG
ACAGCTACAACCATCCCTTCAGACAGGATCAGAAGAACTTAGATCATTATATAATACAGTAGCAACCCTC
TATTGTGTGCATCAAAGGATAGAGATAAAAGACACCAAGGAAGCTTTAGACAAGATAGAGGAAGAGCAAA
ACAAAAGTAAGACCACCGCACAGCAAGCGGCCGCTGATCTTCAGACCTGGAGGAGGAGATATGAGGGACA
ATTGGAGAAGTGAATTATATAAATATAAAGTAGTAAAAATTGAACCATTAGGAGTAGCACCCACCAAGGC
AAAGAGAAGAGTGGTGCAGAGAGAAAAAAGAGCAGTGGGAATAGGAGCTTTGTTCCTTGGGTTCTTGGGA
GCAGCAGGAAGCACTATGGGCGCAGCGTCAATGACGCTGACGGTACAGGCCAGACAATTATTGTCTGGTA
TAGTGCAGCAGCAGAACAATTTGCTGAGGGCTATTGAGGCGCAACAGCATCTGTTGCAACTCACAGTCTG
GGGCATCAAGCAGCTCCAGGCAAGAATCCTGGCTGTGGAAAGATACCTAAAGGATCAACAGCTCCTGGGG
ATTTGGGGTTGCTCTGGAAAACTCATTTGCACCACTGCTGTGCCTTGGAATGCTAGTTGGAGTAATAAAT
CTCTGGAACAGATTTGGAATCACACGACCTGGATGGAGTGGGACAGAGAAATTAACAATTACACAAGCTT
AATACACTCCTTAATTGAAGAATCGCAAAACCAGCAAGAAAAGAATGAACAAGAATTATTGGAATTAGAT
AAATGGGCAAGTTTGTGGAATTGGTTTAACATAACAAATTGGCTGTGGTATATAAAATTATTCATAATGA
TAGTAGGAGGCTTGGTAGGTTTAAGAATAGTTTTTGCTGTACTTTCTATAGTGAATAGAGTTAGGCAGGG
ATATTCACCATTATCGTTTCAGACCCACCTCCCAACCCCGAGGGGACCCGACAGGCCCGAAGGAATAGAA
GAAGAAGGTGGAGAGAGAGACAGAGACAGATCCATTCGATTAGTGAACGGATCGGCACTGCGTGCGCCAA
TTCTGCAGACAAATGGCAGTATTCATCCACAATTTTAAAAGAAAAGGGGGGATTGGGGGGTACAGTGCAG
GGGAAAGAATAGTAGACATAATAGCAACAGACATACAAACTAAAGAATTACAAAAACAAATTACAAAAAT
TCAAAATTTTCGGGTTTATTACAGGGACAGCAGAGATCCAGTTTGGTTAATCGCATGCTAGCTAGTTCGA
ACCTTAATTAACCCGTGTCGGCTCCAGATCTGGCCTCCGCGCCGGGTTTTGGCGCCTCCCGCGGGCGCCC
CCCTCCTCACGGCGAGCGCTGCCACGTCAGACGAAGGGCGCAGCGAGCGTCCTGATCCTTCCGCCCGGAC
GCTCAGGACAGCGGCCCGCTGCTCATAAGACTCGGCCTTAGAACCCCAGTATCAGCAGAAGGACATTTTA
GGACGGGACTTGGGTGACTCTAGGGCACTGGTTTTCTTTCCAGAGAGCGGAACAGGCGAGGAAAAGTAGT
CCCTTCTCGGCGATTCTGCGGAGGGATCTCCGTGGGGCGGTGAACGCCGATGATTATATAAGGACGCGCC
GGGTGTGGCACAGCTAGTTCCGTCGCAGCCGGGATTTGGGTCGCGGTTCTTGTTTGTGGATCGCTGTGAT
CGTCACTTGGTGAGTAGCGGGCTGCTGGGCTGGCCGGGGCTTTCGTGGCCGCCGGGCCGCTCGGTGGGAC
GGAAGCGTGTGGAGAGACCGCCAAGGGCTGTAGTCTGGGTCCGCGAGCAAGGTTGCCCTGAACTGGGGGT
TGGGGGGAGCGCAGCAAAATGGCGGCTGTTCCCGAGTCTTGAATGGAAGACGCTTGTGAGGCGGGCTGTG
AGGTCGTTGAAACAAGGTGGGGGGCATGGTGGGCGGCAAGAACCCAAGGTCTTGAGGCCTTCGCTAATGC
GGGAAAGCTCTTATTCGGGTGAGATGGGCTGGGGCACCATCTGGGGACCCTGACGTGAAGTTTGTCACTG
ACTGGAGAACTCGGTTTGTCGTCTGTTGCGGGGGCGGCAGTTATGGCGGTGCCGTTGGGCAGTGCACCCG
TACCTTTGGGAGCGCGCGCCCTCGTCGTGTCGTGACGTCACCCGTTCTGTTGGCTTATAATGCAGGGTGG
GGCCACCTGCCGGTAGGTGTGCGGTAGGCTTTTCTCCGTCGCAGGACGCAGGGTTCGGGCCTAGGGTAGG
CTCTCCTGAATCGACAGGCGCCGGACCTCTGGTGAGGGGAGGGATAAGTGAGGCGTCAGTTTCTTTGGTC
GGTTTTATGTACCTATCTTCTTAAGTAGCTGAAGCTCCGGTTTTGAACTATGCGCTCGGGGTTGGCGAGT
GTGTTTTGTGAAGTTTTTTAGGCACCTTTTGAAATGTAATCATTTGGGTCAATATGTAATTTTCAGTGTT
AGACTAGTAAATTGTCCGCTAAATTCTGGCCGTTTTTGGCTTTTTTGTTAGACGAAGCTTGGGCTGCAGG
TCGACTCTAGAGGATCCCCGGGTACCGGTCGCCACCATGGTGAGCAAGGGCGAGGAGCTGTTCACCGGGG
TGGTGCCCATCCTGGTCGAGCTGGACGGCGACGTAAACGGCCACAAGTTCAGCGTGTCCGGCGAGGGCGA
GGGCGATGCCACCTACGGCAAGCTGACCCTGAAGTTCATCTGCACCACCGGCAAGCTGCCCGTGCCCTGG
CCCACCCTCGTGACCACCCTGACCTACGGCGTGCAGTGCTTCAGCCGCTACCCCGACCACATGAAGCAGC
ACGACTTCTTCAAGTCCGCCATGCCCGAAGGCTACGTCCAGGAGCGCACCATCTTCTTCAAGGACGACGG
CAACTACAAGACCCGCGCCGAGGTGAAGTTCGAGGGCGACACCCTGGTGAACCGCATCGAGCTGAAGGGC
ATCGACTTCAAGGAGGACGGCAACATCCTGGGGCACAAGCTGGAGTACAACTACAACAGCCACAACGTCT
ATATCATGGCCGACAAGCAGAAGAACGGCATCAAGGTGAACTTCAAGATCCGCCACAACATCGAGGACGG
CAGCGTGCAGCTCGCCGACCACTACCAGCAGAACACCCCCATCGGCGACGGCCCCGTGCTGCTGCCCGAC
AACCACTACCTGAGCACCCAGTCCGCCCTGAGCAAAGACCCCAACGAGAAGCGCGATCACATGGTCCTGC
TGGAGTTCGTGACCGCCGCCGGGATCACTCTCGGCATGGACGAGCTGTACAAGAAAGGATCCATGACAGC
CATCATCAAAGAGATCGTTAGCAGAAACAAAAGGAGATATCAAGAGGATGGATTCGACTTAGACTTGACC
TATATTTATCCAAACATTATTGCTATGGGATTTCCTGCAGAAAGACTTGAAGGCGTATACAGGAACAATA
TTGATGATGTAGTAAGGTTTTTGGATTCAAAGCATAAAAACCATTACAAGATATACAATCTTTGTGCTGA
AAGACATTATGACACCGCCAAATTTAATTGCAGAGTTGCACAATATCCTTTTGAAGACCATAACCCACCA
CAGCTAGAACTTATCAAACCCTTTTGTGAAGATCTTGACCAATGGCTAAGTGAAGATGACAATCATGTTG
CAGCAATTCACTGTAAAGCTGGAAAGGGACGAACTGGTGTAATGATATGTGCATATTTATTACATCGGGG
CAAATTTTTAAAGGCACAAGAGGCCCTAGATTTCTATGGGGAAGTAAGGACCAGAGACAAAAAGGGAGTA
ACTATTCCCAGTCAGAGGCGCTATGTGTATTATTATAGCTACCTGTTAAAGAATCATCTGGATTATAGAC
CAGTGGCACTGTTGTTTCACAAGATGATGTTTGAAACTATTCCAATGTTCAGTGGCGGAACTTGCAATCC
TCAGTTTGTGGTCTGCCAGCTAAAGGTCAAAATTTACTCGTCCAATTCAGGACCCACACGACGGGAAGAC
AAGTTCATGTACTTTGAGTTCCCTCAGCCGTTACCTGTGTGTGGTGATATCAAAGTAGAGTTCTTCCACA
AACAGAACAAGATGCTAAAAAAGGACAAAATGTTTCACTTTTGGGTAAATACATTCTTCATACCAGGACC
AGAGGAAACCTCAGAAAAAGTAGAAAATGGAAGTCTATGTGATCAAGAAATCGATAGCATTTGCAGTATA
GAGCGTGCAGATAATGACAAGGAATATCTAGTACTTACTTTAACAAAAAATGATCTTGACAAAGCAAATA
AAGACAAAGCCAACCGATACTTTTCTCCAAATTTTAAGGTGAAGCTGTACTTCACAAAAACAGTAGAGGA
GCCGTCAAATCCAGAGGCTAGCAGTTCAACTTCTGTAACACCAGATGTTAGTGACAATGAACCTGATCAT
TATAGATATTCTGACACCACTGACTCTGATCCAGAGAATGAACCTTTTGATGAAGATCAGCATACACAAA
TTACAAAAGTCTGAGAATTCGATATCAAGCTTATCGATAATCAACCTCTGGATTACAAAATTTGTGAAAG
ATTGACTGGTATTCTTAACTATGTTGCTCCTTTTACGCTATGTGGATACGCTGCTTTAATGCCTTTGTAT
CATGCTATTGCTTCCCGTATGGCTTTCATTTTCTCCTCCTTGTATAAATCCTGGTTGCTGTCTCTTTATG
AGGAGTTGTGGCCCGTTGTCAGGCAACGTGGCGTGGTGTGCACTGTGTTTGCTGACGCAACCCCCACTGG
TTGGGGCATTGCCACCACCTGTCAGCTCCTTTCCGGGACTTTCGCTTTCCCCCTCCCTATTGCCACGGCG
GAACTCATCGCCGCCTGCCTTGCCCGCTGCTGGACAGGGGCTCGGCTGTTGGGCACTGACAATTCCGTGG
TGTTGTCGGGGAAATCATCGTCCTTTCCTTGGCTGCTCGCCTGTGTTGCCACCTGGATTCTGCGCGGGAC
GTCCTTCTGCTACGTCCCTTCGGCCCTCAATCCAGCGGACCTTCCTTCCCGCGGCCTGCTGCCGGCTCTG
CGGCCTCTTCCGCGTCTTCGCCTTCGCCCTCAGACGAGTCGGATCTCCCTTTGGGCCGCCTCCCCGCATC
GATACCGTCGACCTCGAGACCTAGAAAAACATGGAGCAATCACAAGTAGCAATACAGCAGCTACCAATGC
TGATTGTGCCTGGCTAGAAGCACAAGAGGAGGAGGAGGTGGGTTTTCCAGTCACACCTCAGGTACCTTTA
AGACCAATGACTTACAAGGCAGCTGTAGATCTTAGCCACTTTTTAAAAGAAAAGGGGGGACTGGAAGGGC
TAATTCACTCCCAACGAAGACAAGATATCCTTGATCTGTGGATCTACCACACACAAGGCTACTTCCCTGA
TTGGCAGAACTACACACCAGGGCCAGGGATCAGATATCCACTGACCTTTGGATGGTGCTACAAGCTAGTA
CCAGTTGAGCAAGAGAAGGTAGAAGAAGCCAATGAAGGAGAGAACACCCGCTTGTTACACCCTGTGAGCC
TGCATGGGATGGATGACCCGGAGAGAGAAGTATTAGAGTGGAGGTTTGACAGCCGCCTAGCATTTCATCA
CATGGCCCGAGAGCTGCATCCGGACTGTACTGGGTCTCTCTGGTTAGACCAGATCTGAGCCTGGGAGCTC
TCTGGCTAACTAGGGAACCCACTGCTTAAGCCTCAATAAAGCTTGCCTTGAGTGCTTCAAGTAGTGTGTG
CCCGTCTGTTGTGTGACTCTGGTAACTAGAGATCCCTCAGACCCTTTTAGTCAGTGTGGAAAATCTCTAG
CAGGGCCCGTTTAAACCCGCTGATCAGCCTCGACTGTGCCTTCTAGTTGCCAGCCATCTGTTGTTTGCCC
CTCCCCCGTGCCTTCCTTGACCCTGGAAGGTGCCACTCCCACTGTCCTTTCCTAATAAAATGAGGAAATT
GCATCGCATTGTCTGAGTAGGTGTCATTCTATTCTGGGGGGTGGGGTGGGGCAGGACAGCAAGGGGGAGG
ATTGGGAAGACAATAGCAGGCATGCTGGGGATGCGGTGGGCTCTATGGCTTCTGAGGCGGAAAGAACCAG
CTGGGGCTCTAGGGGGTATCCCC
[124 nt withheld, positions 7234-7357]
C
[91 nt withheld, positions 7359-7449]
A
[49 nt withheld, positions 7451-7499]
CCTTTGACGTTGGAGTCCACGTTCTTT
[37 nt withheld, positions 7527-7563]
ACCCTATCTCGGTCTATTCTTTTGATTTATAAGGGATTTTGCCGATTTCGGCCTATTGGTTAAAAAATGA
GCTGATTTAACAAAAATTTAACGCGAATTAATTCTGTGGAATGTGTGTCAGTTAGGGTGTGGAAAGTCCC
CAGGCTCCCCAGCAGGCAGAAGTATGCAAAGCATGCATCTCAATTAGTCAGCAACCAGGTGTGGAAAGTC
CCCAGGCTCCCCAGCAGGCAGAAGTATGCAAAGCATGCATCTCAATTAGTCAGCAACCATAGTCCCGCCC
CTAACTCCGCCCATCCCGCCCCTAACTCCGCCCAGTTCCGCCCATTCTCCGCCCCATGGCTGACTAATTT
TTTTTATTTATGCAGAGGCCGAGGCCGCCTCTGCCTCTGAGCTATTCCAGAAGTAGTGAGGAGGCTTTTT
TGGAGGCCTAGGCTTTTGCAAAAAGCTCCCGGGAGCTTGTATATCCATTTTCGGATCTGATCAGCACGTG
TTGACAATTAATCATCGGCATAGTATATCGGCATAGTATAATACGACAAGGTGAGGAACTAAACCATGGC
CAAGTTGACCAGTGCCGTTCCGGTGCTCACCGCGCGCGACGTCGCCGGAGCGGTCGAGTTCTGGACCGAC
CGGCTCGGGTTCTCCCGGGACTTCGTGGAGGACGACTTCGCCGGTGTGGTCCGGGACGACGTGACCCTGT
TCATCAGCGCGGTCCAGGACCAGGTGGTGCCGGACAACACCCTGGCCTGGGTGTGGGTGCGCGGCCTGGA
CGAGCTGTACGCCGAGTGGTCGGAGGTCGTGTCCACGAACTTCCGGGACGCCTCCGGGCCGGCCATGACC
GAGATCGGCGAGCAGCCGTGGGGGCGGGAGTTCGCCCTGCGCGACCCGGCCGGCAACTGCGTGCACTTCG
TGGCCGAGGAGCAGGACTGACACGTGCTACGAGATTTCGATTCCACCGCCGCCTTCTATGAAAGGTTGGG
CTTCGGAATCGTTTTCCGGGACGCCGGCTGGATGATCCTCCAGCGCGGGGATCTCATGCTGGAGTTCTTC
GCCCACCCCAACTTGTTTATTGCAGCTTATAATGGTTACAAATAAAGCAATAGCATCACAAATTTCACAA
ATAAAGCATTTTTTTCACTGCATTCTAGTTGTGGTTTGTCCAAACTCATCAATGTATCTTATCATGTCTG
TATACCGTCGACCTCTAGCTAGAGCTTGGCGTAATCATGGTCATAGCTGTTTCCTGTGTGAAATTGTTAT
CCGCTCACAATTCCACACAACATACGAGCCGGAAGCATAAAGTGTAAAGCCTGGGGTGCCTAATGAGTGA
GCTAACTCACATTAATTGCGTTGCGCTCACTGCCCGCTTTCCAGTCGGGAAACCTGTCGTGCCAGCTGCA
TTAATGAATCGGCCAACGCGCGGGGAGAGGCGGTTTGCGTATTGGGCGCTCTTCCGCTTCCTCGCTCACT
GACTCGCTGCGCTCGGTCGTTCGGCTGCGGCGAGCGGTATCAGCTCACTCAAAGGCGGTAATACGGTTAT
CCACAGAATCAGGGGATAACGCAGGAAAGAACATGTGAGCAAAAGGCCAGCAAAAGGCCAGGAACCGTAA
AAAGGCCGCGTTGCTGGCGTTTTTCCATAGGCTCCGCCCCCCTGACGAGCATCACAAAAATCGACGCTCA
AGTCAGAGGTGGCGAAACCCGACAGGACTATAAAGATACCAGGCGTTTCCCCCTGGAAGCTCCCTCGTGC
GCTCTCCTGTTCCGACCCTGCCGCTTACCGGATACCTGTCCGCCTTTCTCCCTTCGGGAAGCGTGGCGCT
TTCTCATAGCTCACGCTGTAGGTATCTCAGTTCGGTGTAGGTCGTTCGCTCCAAGCTGGGCTGTGTGCAC
GAACCCCCCGTTCAGCCCGACCGCTGCGCCTTATCCGGTAACTATCGTCTTGAGTCCAACCCGGTAAGAC
ACGACTTATCGCCACTGGCAGCAGCCACTGGTAACAGGATTAGCAGAGCGAGGTATGTAGGCGGTGCTAC
AGAGTTCTTGAAGTGGTGGCCTAACTACGGCTACACTAGAAGAACAGTATTTGGTATCTGCGCTCTGCTG
AAGCCAGTTACCTTCGGAAAAAGAGTTGGTAGCTCTTGATCCGGCAAACAAACCACCGCTGGTAGCGGTG
GTTTTTTTGTTTGCAAGCAGCAGATTACGCGCAGAAAAAAAGGATCTCAAGAAGATCCTTTGATCTTTTC
TACGGGGTCTGACGCTCAGTGGAACGAAAACTCACGTTAAGGGATTTTGGTCATGAGATTATCAAAAAGG
ATCTTCACCTAGATCCTTTTAAATTAAAAATGAAGTTTTAAATCAATCTAAAGTATATATGAGTAAACTT
GGTCTGACAGTTACCAATGCTTAATCAGTGAGGCACCTATCTCAGCGATCTGTCTATTTCGTTCATCCAT
AGTTGCCTGACTCCCCGTCGTGTAGATAACTACGATACGGGAGGGCTTACCATCTGGCCCCAGTGCTGCA
ATGATACCGCGAGACCCACGCTCACCGGCTCCAGATTTATCAGCAATAAACCAGCCAGCCGGAAGGGCCG
AGCGCAGAAGTGGTCCTGCAACTTTATCCGCCTCCATCCAGTCTATTAATTGTTGCCGGGAAGCTAGAGT
AAGTAGTTCGCCAGTTAATAGTTTGCGCAACGTTGTTGCCATTGCTACAGGCATCGTGGTGTCACGCTCG
TCGTTTGGTATGGCTTCATTCAGCTCCGGTTCCCAACGATCAAGGCGAGTTACATGATCCCCCATGTTGT
GCAAAAAAGCGGTTAGCTCCTTCGGTCCTCCGATCGTTGTCAGAAGTAAGTTGGCCGCAGTGTTATCACT
CATGGTTATGGCAGCACTGCATAATTCTCTTACTGTCATGCCATCCGTAAGATGCTTTTCTGTGACTGGT
GAGTACTCAACCAAGTCATTCTGAGAATAGTGTATGCGGCGACCGAGTTGCTCTTGCCCGGCGTCAATAC
GGGATAATACCGCGCCACATAGCAGAACTTTAAAAGTGCTCATCATTGGAAAACGTTCTTCGGGGCGAAA
ACTCTCAAGGATCTTACCGCTGTTGAGATCCAGTTCGATGTAACCCACTCGTGCACCCAACTGATCTTCA
GCATCTTTTACTTTCACCAGCGTTTCTGGGTGAGCAAAAACAGGAAGGCAAAATGCCGCAAAAAAGGGAA
TAAGGGCGACACGGAAATGTTGAATACTCATACTCTTCCTTTTTCAATATTATTGAAGCATTTATCAGGG
TTATTGTCTCATGAGCGGATACATATTTGAATGTATTTAGAAAAATAAACAAATAGGGGTTCCGCGCACA
TTTCCCCGAAAAGTGCCACCTGACGTCGACGGATCGGGAGATCTCCCGATCCCCTATGGTGCACTCTCAG
TACAATCTGCTCTGATGCCGCATAGTTAAGCCAGTATCTGCTCCCTGCTTGTGTGTTGGAGGTCGCTGAG
TAGTGCGCGAGCAAAATTTAAGCTACAACAAGGCAAGGCTTGACCGACAATTGCATGAAGAATCTGCTTA
GGGTTAGGCGTTTTGCGCTGCTTCGCGATGTACGGGCCAGATATACGCGTT
Features (pLannotate 1.2.2; 32 found; start..end, strand, type, name):
      1..380     +  enhancer       CMV enhancer: human cytomegalovirus immediate early enhancer
    381..580     +  promoter       CMV promoter: human cytomegalovirus (CMV) immediate early promoter
    598..778     +  LTR            5' LTR (truncated): truncated 5' long terminal repeat (LTR) from HIV-1
    825..950     +  misc_feature   HIV-1 Ψ: packaging signal of human immunodeficiency virus type 1
    934..1297    +  CDS            HIV-1 gag (fragment): gag protein from human immunodeficiency virus 1; gag
   1443..1676    +  misc_feature   RRE: The Rev response element (RRE) of HIV-1 allows for Rev-dependent mRNA export from the nucleus to the cytoplasm.
   2053..2153    +  CDS            Rev (fragment): human immunodeficiency virus 1 (HIV-1) Rev protein; rev; enhances nuclear export of unspliced and incompletely spliced viral mRNAs
   2203..2320    +  misc_feature   cPPT/CTS: central polypurine tract and central termination sequence of HIV-1
   2412..3623    +  promoter       UbC promoter: human ubiquitin C promoter
   3634..3667    -  misc_feature   MCS (fragment): pUC18/19 multiple cloning site
   3677..4393    +  CDS            EGFP: EGFP is a basic (constitutively fluorescent) green fluorescent protein published in 1996, derived from Aequorea victoria. It is reported to be a rapidly-maturing weak dimer with moderate acid sensitivity.
   4403..5611    +  CDS            PTEN: PTEN_HUMAN - Also known as MMAC1, TEP1. Experimental evidence at protein level: Swiss-Prot protein existence level 1. [Isoform alpha]: Functional kinase, like isoform 1 it antagonizes the PI3K-AKT/PKB signaling pathway. Plays a role in mitochondrial energetic metabolism by promoting COX activity and ATP production, via collaboration with isoform 1 in increasing protein levels of PINK1. From Homo sapiens (Human).
   5615..5639    +  misc_feature   MCS (fragment): pBluescript multiple cloning site
   5639..6227    +  misc_feature   WPRE: woodchuck hepatitis virus posttranscriptional regulatory element
   6164..6745    +  CDS            nef (fragment): NEF_HV1H2 - Experimental evidence at protein level: Swiss-Prot protein existence level 1. Extracellular Nef protein targets CD4(+) T-lymphocytes for apoptosis by interacting with CXCR4 surface receptors. From Human immunodeficiency virus type 1 group M subtype B (isolate HXB2) (HIV-1).
   6752..6932    +  LTR            5' LTR (truncated): truncated 5' long terminal repeat (LTR) from HIV-1
   6964..7188    +  polyA_signal   bGH poly(A) signal: bovine growth hormone polyadenylation signal
   7192..7213    +  promoter       SV40 promoter (fragment): SV40 enhancer and early promoter
   7234..7662    +  rep_origin     f1 ori (sequence partly withheld): f1 bacteriophage origin of replication; arrow indicates direction of (+) strand synthesis
   7676..8005    +  promoter       SV40 promoter: SV40 enhancer and early promoter
   8053..8100    +  promoter       EM7 promoter: synthetic bacterial promoter&nbsp
   8119..8493    +  CDS            BleoR: antibiotic-binding protein; Sh ble from Streptoalloteichus hindustanus; confers resistance to bleomycin, phleomycin, and Zeocin™
   8503..8628    +  CDS            ble (fragment): BLE_KLEPN - Experimental evidence at protein level: Swiss-Prot protein existence level 1. Binding protein with a strong affinity to the bleomycin family of antibiotics. Binds to CL990; an antimitotic-antibiotic compound. From Klebsiella pneumoniae.
   8623..8744    +  polyA_signal   SV40 poly(A) signal: SV40 polyadenylation signal
   8815..8837    -  protein_bind   lac operator (fragment): The lac repressor binds to the lac operator to inhibit transcription in E. coli. This inhibition can be relieved by adding lactose or isopropyl-β-D-thiogalactopyranoside (IPTG). lac repressor encoded by lacI
   8841..8871    -  promoter       lac promoter: promoter for the E. coli lac operon
   8886..8907    -  protein_bind   CAP binding site: CAP binding activates transcription in the presence of cAMP. E. coli catabolite activator protein
   8920..9012    -  CDS            lacI (fragment): lac repressor; lacI; The lac repressor binds to the lac operator to inhibit transcription in E. coli. This inhibition can be relieved by adding lactose or isopropyl-β-D-thiogalactopyranoside (IPTG).
   9195..9783    -  rep_origin     ori: high-copy-number ColE1/pMB1/pBR322/pUC origin of replication
   9954..10814   -  CDS            AmpR: β-lactamase; bla; confers resistance to ampicillin, carbenicillin, and related antibiotics
  10815..10919   -  promoter       AmpR promoter: bla
  10978..11030   -  misc_feature   bom (fragment): basis of mobility region from pBR322
