[The description below was written by a language model from this plasmid's Addgene catalogue record and pLannotate feature annotations shown in this document.]
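Description:
FUG-Pten is a lentiviral mammalian expression vector built on the FUGW backbone, designed to overexpress wild-type human PTEN as an N-terminal GFP fusion. The total construct is about 11.2 kb. It is propagated in E. coli through a ColE1/pUC-type origin with ampicillin selection (AmpR with its own bla promoter). The catalogue nonetheless lists it as low copy and grown in a recombination-stabilising strain, as is common for plasmids carrying repeated LTRs. An f1 origin is also present. Outside the viral genome, an SV40/EM7 promoter-driven BleoR cassette with an SV40 poly(A) signal could confer Zeocin resistance, although the record does not describe its use.

The transfer genome is transcribed from a CMV enhancer/promoter fused to a truncated HIV-1 5' LTR. It carries the Ψ packaging signal with a partial gag sequence, the RRE for Rev-dependent nuclear export of the genomic RNA, and the cPPT/CTS element that aids nuclear import and transduction. Internally, the human ubiquitin C promoter drives EGFP followed directly by the roughly 1.2 kb human PTEN coding sequence, which was inserted between BsrGI and EcoRI sites that remain intact. A WPRE downstream enhances transcript stability and expression. The cassette ends in a truncated 3' LTR followed by a bGH poly(A) signal. No packaging or envelope genes are annotated beyond short gag, Rev and nef fragments, so virus production would require helper plasmids supplied in trans.

The fusion lets transduced cells be identified and PTEN's subcellular localisation followed by fluorescence. The associated publication concerns autism-associated PTEN mutations and neuronal growth, which suggests that this construct serves as the wild-type reference.
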