Addgene plasmid #140732: FUG-Pten
Purpose: Lentiviral vector to overexpress wild-type human PTEN as a GFP-PTEN fusion protein
Depositing lab: Bryan Luikart. Depositing organization: Dartmouth College and Medical School. Publication: Nuclear Excluded Autism-Associated Phosphatase and Tensin Homolog Mutations Dysregulate Neuronal Growth. Fricano-Kugler CJ, Getz SA, Williams MR, Zurawel AA, DeSpenza T Jr, Frazel PW, Li M, O'Malley AJ, Moen EL, Luikart BW. Biol Psychiatry. 2018 Aug 15;84(4):265-277. doi: 10.1016/j.biopsych.2017.11.025. Epub 2017 Dec 2. PubMed 29373119.
Backbone
  Vector backbone: FUGW
  Backbone size w/o insert (bp): 9248
  Total vector size (bp): 11183
  Vector type: Mammalian Expression, Lentiviral
Growth in bacteria
  Bacterial resistance: Ampicillin, 100 μg/mL
  Growth temperature: 37°C
  Growth strain: NEB Stable
  Copy number: Low Copy
Gene/Insert
  Gene/Insert name: GFP-Pten
  Species: H. sapiens (human)
  Insert size (bp): 1212
  Entrez Gene: PTEN (a.k.a. 10q23del, BZS, CWS1, DEC, GLM2, MHAM, MMAC1, PTEN1, PTENbeta, PTENgama, TEP1)
  Promoter: hUbiC
  Tag / fusion protein: GFP (N terminal on insert)
  Cloning method: Restriction Enzyme; 5′ cloning site BsrG1 (not destroyed); 3′ cloning site EcoR1 (not destroyed)
  Sequencing primers: 5′ Ubi Down; 3′ WRE up
Terms and licenses: Academic/Nonprofit Terms; Industry Terms: Not Available to Industry
How to cite: FUG-Pten was a gift from Bryan Luikart (Addgene plasmid # 140732 ; http://n2t.net/addgene:140732 ; RRID:Addgene_140732)
